Addgene plasmid #215219: shRNA_CTNNB1
Purpose: Supression of shCTNNB1 expression
Depositing lab: Sefi Rosenbluh. Depositing organization: Monash University. Publication: Systematic loss-of-function screens identify pathway-specific functional circular RNAs. Liu L, Neve M, Perlaza-Jimenez L, Xi X, Purcell J, Hawdon A, Conn SJ, Zenker J, Tamayo P, Goodall GJ, Rosenbluh J. Nat Cell Biol. 2024 Aug;26(8):1359-1372. doi: 10.1038/s41556-024-01467-y. Epub 2024 Aug 2. PubMed 39095657.
Backbone
  Vector backbone: pLKO.1
  Vector type: Lentiviral
  Selectable markers: Puromycin
Growth in bacteria
  Bacterial resistance: Ampicillin, 100 μg/mL
  Growth temperature: 37°C
  Growth strain: NEB Stable
  Copy number: High Copy
Gene/Insert
  Gene/Insert name: CTNNB1 shRNA
  gRNA/shRNA sequence: GTGTCTGCTATTGTACGTACC
  Species: H. sapiens (human)
  Entrez Gene: CTNNB1 (a.k.a. CTNNB, EVR7, MRD19, NEDSDV, armadillo)
  Cloning method: Restriction Enzyme; 5′ cloning site unknown (unknown if destroyed)
Terms and licenses: Academic/Nonprofit Terms; Industry Terms: Not Available to Industry
How to cite: shRNA_CTNNB1 was a gift from Sefi Rosenbluh (Addgene plasmid # 215219 ; http://n2t.net/addgene:215219 ; RRID:Addgene_215219)
