[The description below was written by a language model from this plasmid's Addgene catalogue record and pLannotate feature annotations shown in this document.]
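Description:
shRNA_CTNNB1 is a lentiviral short hairpin RNA vector built on the pLKO.1 backbone and designed to knock down human CTNNB1, the gene encoding β-catenin. The sequenced plasmid is about 7.1 kb. It is propagated in E. coli through a high-copy ColE1/pUC-type origin with ampicillin selection (β-lactamase under its own promoter). It also carries an f1 origin, an SV40 origin, and remnants of a cloning-vector lac region (lacZα and lacI fragments, lac promoter/operator, T3 and T7 promoters) that play no part in the knockdown function.

The viral cassette has a third-generation-style, self-inactivating layout. An RSV promoter fused to a truncated HIV-1 5' LTR drives production of the genomic RNA in packaging cells. It is followed by the Ψ packaging signal with a partial gag sequence, the Rev response element for Rev-dependent nuclear export, and a cPPT/CTS element. The cassette ends in a ΔU3 3' LTR, which inactivates LTR promoter activity after integration, with an SV40 polyadenylation signal downstream. Within this frame, a human U6 RNA polymerase III promoter sits where the CTNNB1-targeting hairpin would be expressed. The hairpin itself is not annotated in the feature table but would lie in the gap between U6 and the cPPT. A separate human PGK promoter drives puromycin N-acetyltransferase, so transduced mammalian cells can be selected with puromycin.

The stated purpose is suppression of CTNNB1 expression. The associated publication concerns loss-of-function screens for pathway-specific functional circular RNAs, though the record does not specify the construct's exact role in that work. The 5' cloning site is recorded as unknown.
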