Features (pLannotate 1.2.2; 25 found; start..end, strand, type, name):
    159..284     +  misc_feature   HIV-1 Ψ: packaging signal of human immunodeficiency virus type 1
    268..631     +  CDS            HIV-1 gag (fragment): gag protein from human immunodeficiency virus 1; gag
    777..1010    +  misc_feature   RRE: The Rev response element (RRE) of HIV-1 allows for Rev-dependent mRNA export from the nucleus to the cytoplasm.
   1387..1487    +  CDS            Rev (fragment): human immunodeficiency virus 1 (HIV-1) Rev protein; rev; enhances nuclear export of unspliced and incompletely spliced viral mRNAs
   1537..1777    +  promoter       U6 promoter: RNA polymerase III promoter for human U6 snRNA
   1882..1999    +  misc_feature   cPPT/CTS: central polypurine tract and central termination sequence of HIV-1
   2048..2558    +  promoter       hPGK promoter: human phosphoglycerate kinase 1 promoter
   2580..3179    +  CDS            PuroR: puromycin N-acetyltransferase; pac from Streptomyces alboniger; confers resistance to puromycin
   3222..3305    +  CDS            nef (fragment): NEF_HV1Z2 - Experimental evidence at protein level: Swiss-Prot protein existence level 1. Extracellular Nef protein targets CD4(+) T-lymphocytes for apoptosis by interacting with CXCR4 surface receptors. From Human immunodeficiency virus type 1 group M subtype D (isolate Z2/CDC-Z34) (HIV-1).
   3307..3540    +  LTR            3' LTR (ΔU3): self-inactivating 3' long terminal repeat (LTR) from HIV-1
   3612..3733    +  polyA_signal   SV40 poly(A) signal: SV40 polyadenylation signal
   3773..3908    +  rep_origin     SV40 ori: SV40 origin of replication
   3929..3947    -  promoter       T7 promoter: promoter for bacteriophage T7 RNA polymerase
   3955..4110    +  CDS            lacZα (fragment): LacZα fragment of β-galactosidase; lacZ fragment
   4115..4543    +  rep_origin     f1 ori (sequence partly withheld): f1 bacteriophage origin of replication; arrow indicates direction of (+) strand synthesis
   4596..4700    +  promoter       AmpR promoter: bla
   4701..5561    +  CDS            AmpR: β-lactamase; bla; confers resistance to ampicillin, carbenicillin, and related antibiotics
   5732..6320    +  rep_origin     ori: high-copy-number ColE1/pMB1/pBR322/pUC origin of replication
   6503..6595    +  CDS            lacI (fragment): lac repressor; lacI; The lac repressor binds to the lac operator to inhibit transcription in E. coli. This inhibition can be relieved by adding lactose or isopropyl-β-D-thiogalactopyranoside (IPTG).
   6608..6629    +  protein_bind   CAP binding site: CAP binding activates transcription in the presence of cAMP. E. coli catabolite activator protein
   6644..6674    +  promoter       lac promoter: promoter for the E. coli lac operon
   6682..6698    +  protein_bind   lac operator: The lac repressor binds to the lac operator to inhibit transcription in E. coli. This inhibition can be relieved by adding lactose or isopropyl-β-D-thiogalactopyranoside (IPTG). lac repressor encoded by lacI
   6743..6761    +  promoter       T3 promoter: promoter for bacteriophage T3 RNA polymerase
   6789..7015    +  promoter       RSV promoter: Rous sarcoma virus enhancer/promoter
   7016..112     +  LTR            5' LTR (truncated) (across the origin): truncated 5' long terminal repeat (LTR) from HIV-1
>Addgene plasmid #215219 | shRNA_CTNNB1 | addgene full sequence | sequence record 432656 | Addgene NGS Result
CCTCAATAAAGCTTGCCTTGAGTGCTTCAAGTAGTGTGTGCCCGTCTGTTGTGTGACTCTGGTAACTAGA
GATCCCTCAGACCCTTTTAGTCAGTGTGGAAAATCTCTAGCAGTGGCGCCCGAACAGGGACTTGAAAGCG
AAAGGGAAACCAGAGGAGCTCTCTCGACGCAGGACTCGGCTTGCTGAAGCGCGCACGGCAAGAGGCGAGG
GGCGGCGACTGGTGAGTACGCCAAAAATTTTGACTAGCGGAGGCTAGAAGGAGAGAGATGGGTGCGAGAG
CGTCAGTATTAAGCGGGGGAGAATTAGATCGCGATGGGAAAAAATTCGGTTAAGGCCAGGGGGAAAGAAA
AAATATAAATTAAAACATATAGTATGGGCAAGCAGGGAGCTAGAACGATTCGCAGTTAATCCTGGCCTGT
TAGAAACATCAGAAGGCTGTAGACAAATACTGGGACAGCTACAACCATCCCTTCAGACAGGATCAGAAGA
ACTTAGATCATTATATAATACAGTAGCAACCCTCTATTGTGTGCATCAAAGGATAGAGATAAAAGACACC
AAGGAAGCTTTAGACAAGATAGAGGAAGAGCAAAACAAAAGTAAGACCACCGCACAGCAAGCGGCCGCTG
ATCTTCAGACCTGGAGGAGGAGATATGAGGGACAATTGGAGAAGTGAATTATATAAATATAAAGTAGTAA
AAATTGAACCATTAGGAGTAGCACCCACCAAGGCAAAGAGAAGAGTGGTGCAGAGAGAAAAAAGAGCAGT
GGGAATAGGAGCTTTGTTCCTTGGGTTCTTGGGAGCAGCAGGAAGCACTATGGGCGCAGCGTCAATGACG
CTGACGGTACAGGCCAGACAATTATTGTCTGGTATAGTGCAGCAGCAGAACAATTTGCTGAGGGCTATTG
AGGCGCAACAGCATCTGTTGCAACTCACAGTCTGGGGCATCAAGCAGCTCCAGGCAAGAATCCTGGCTGT
GGAAAGATACCTAAAGGATCAACAGCTCCTGGGGATTTGGGGTTGCTCTGGAAAACTCATTTGCACCACT
GCTGTGCCTTGGAATGCTAGTTGGAGTAATAAATCTCTGGAACAGATTTGGAATCACACGACCTGGATGG
AGTGGGACAGAGAAATTAACAATTACACAAGCTTAATACACTCCTTAATTGAAGAATCGCAAAACCAGCA
AGAAAAGAATGAACAAGAATTATTGGAATTAGATAAATGGGCAAGTTTGTGGAATTGGTTTAACATAACA
AATTGGCTGTGGTATATAAAATTATTCATAATGATAGTAGGAGGCTTGGTAGGTTTAAGAATAGTTTTTG
CTGTACTTTCTATAGTGAATAGAGTTAGGCAGGGATATTCACCATTATCGTTTCAGACCCACCTCCCAAC
CCCGAGGGGACCCGACAGGCCCGAAGGAATAGAAGAAGAAGGTGGAGAGAGAGACAGAGACAGATCCATT
CGATTAGTGAACGGATCTCGACGGTATCGATCACGAGACTAGCCTCGAGCGGCCGCCCCCTTCACCGAGG
GCCTATTTCCCATGATTCCTTCATATTTGCATATACGATACAAGGCTGTTAGAGAGATAATTGGAATTAA
TTTGACTGTAAACACAAAGATATTAGTACAAAATACGTGACGTAGAAAGTAATAATTTCTTGGGTAGTTT
GCAGTTTTAAAATTATGTTTTAAAATGGACTATCATATGCTTACCGTAACTTGAAAGTATTTCGATTTCT
TGGCTTTATATATCTTGTGGAAAGGACGAAACACCGGGGTGTCTGCTATTGTACGTACCTCGAGGTACGT
ACAATAGCAGACACCTTTTTGAATTCTCGACCTCGAGACAAATGGCAGTATTCATCCACAATTTTAAAAG
AAAAGGGGGGATTGGGGGGTACAGTGCAGGGGAAAGAATAGTAGACATAATAGCAACAGACATACAAACT
AAAGAATTACAAAAACAAATTACAAAAATTCAAAATTTTCGGGTTTATTACAGGGACAGCAGAGATCCAC
TTTGGCCGCGGCTCGAGGGGGTTGGGGTTGCGCCTTTTCCAAGGCAGCCCTGGGTTTGCGCAGGGACGCG
GCTGCTCTGGGCGTGGTTCCGGGAAACGCAGCGGCGCCGACCCTGGGTCTCGCACATTCTTCACGTCCGT
TCGCAGCGTCACCCGGATCTTCGCCGCTACCCTTGTGGGCCCCCCGGCGACGCTTCCTGCTCCGCCCCTA
AGTCGGGAAGGTTCCTTGCGGTTCGCGGCGTGCCGGACGTGACAAACGGAAGCCGCACGTCTCACTAGTA
CCCTCGCAGACGGACAGCGCCAGGGAGCAATGGCAGCGCGCCGACCGCGATGGGCTGTGGCCAATAGCGG
CTGCTCAGCAGGGCGCGCCGAGAGCAGCGGCCGGGAAGGGGCGGTGCGGGAGGCGGGGTGTGGGGCGGTA
GTGTGGGCCCTGTTCCTGCCCGCGCGGTGTTCCGCATTCTGCAAGCCTCCGGAGCGCACGTCGGCAGTCG
GCTCCCTCGTTGACCGAATCACCGACCTCTCTCCCCAGGGGGATCCACCGGAGCTTACCATGACCGAGTA
CAAGCCCACGGTGCGCCTCGCCACCCGCGACGACGTCCCCAGGGCCGTACGCACCCTCGCCGCCGCGTTC
GCCGACTACCCCGCCACGCGCCACACCGTCGATCCGGACCGCCACATCGAGCGGGTCACCGAGCTGCAAG
AACTCTTCCTCACGCGCGTCGGGCTCGACATCGGCAAGGTGTGGGTCGCGGACGACGGCGCCGCGGTGGC
GGTCTGGACCACGCCGGAGAGCGTCGAAGCGGGGGCGGTGTTCGCCGAGATCGGCCCGCGCATGGCCGAG
TTGAGCGGTTCCCGGCTGGCCGCGCAGCAACAGATGGAAGGCCTCCTGGCGCCGCACCGGCCCAAGGAGC
CCGCGTGGTTCCTGGCCACCGTCGGCGTCTCGCCCGACCACCAGGGCAAGGGTCTGGGCAGCGCCGTCGT
GCTCCCCGGAGTGGAGGCGGCCGAGCGCGCCGGGGTGCCCGCCTTCCTGGAGACCTCCGCGCCCCGCAAC
CTCCCCTTCTACGAGCGGCTCGGCTTCACCGTCACCGCCGACGTCGAGGTGCCCGAAGGACCGCGCACCT
GGTGCATGACCCGCAAGCCCGGTGCCTGACGCCCGCCCCACGACCCGCAGCGCCCGACCGAAAGGAGCGC
ACGACCCCATGCATCGGTACCTTTAAGACCAATGACTTACAAGGCAGCTGTAGATCTTAGCCACTTTTTA
AAAGAAAAGGGGGGACTGGAAGGGCTAATTCACTCCCAACGAAGACAAGATCTGCTTTTTGCTTGTACTG
GGTCTCTCTGGTTAGACCAGATCTGAGCCTGGGAGCTCTCTGGCTAACTAGGGAACCCACTGCTTAAGCC
TCAATAAAGCTTGCCTTGAGTGCTTCAAGTAGTGTGTGCCCGTCTGTTGTGTGACTCTGGTAACTAGAGA
TCCCTCAGACCCTTTTAGTCAGTGTGGAAAATCTCTAGCAGTAGTAGTTCATGTCATCTTATTATTCAGT
ATTTATAACTTGCAAAGAAATGAATATCAGAGAGTGAGAGGAACTTGTTTATTGCAGCTTATAATGGTTA
CAAATAAAGCAATAGCATCACAAATTTCACAAATAAAGCATTTTTTTCACTGCATTCTAGTTGTGGTTTG
TCCAAACTCATCAATGTATCTTATCATGTCTGGCTCTAGCTATCCCGCCCCTAACTCCGCCCATCCCGCC
CCTAACTCCGCCCAGTTCCGCCCATTCTCCGCCCCATGGCTGACTAATTTTTTTTATTTATGCAGAGGCC
GAGGCCGCCTCGGCCTCTGAGCTATTCCAGAAGTAGTGAGGAGGCTTTTTTGGAGGCCTAGGGACGTACC
CAATTCGCCCTATAGTGAGTCGTATTACGCGCGCTCACTGGCCGTCGTTTTACAACGTCGTGACTGGGAA
AACCCTGGCGTTACCCAACTTAATCGCCTTGCAGCACATCCCCCTTTCGCCAGCTGGCGTAATAGCGAAG
AGGCCCGCACCGATCGCCCTTCCCAACAGTTGCGCAGCCTGAATGGCGAATGGG
[124 nt withheld, positions 4115-4238]
C
[91 nt withheld, positions 4240-4330]
A
[49 nt withheld, positions 4332-4380]
CCTTTGACGTTGGAGTCCACGTTCTTT
[37 nt withheld, positions 4408-4444]
ACCCTATCTCGGTCTATTCTTTTGATTTATAAGGGATTTTGCCGATTTCGGCCTATTGGTTAAAAAATGA
GCTGATTTAACAAAAATTTAACGCGAATTTTAACAAAATATTAACGCTTACAATTTAGGTGGCACTTTTC
GGGGAAATGTGCGCGGAACCCCTATTTGTTTATTTTTCTAAATACATTCAAATATGTATCCGCTCATGAG
ACAATAACCCTGATAAATGCTTCAATAATATTGAAAAAGGAAGAGTATGAGTATTCAACATTTCCGTGTC
GCCCTTATTCCCTTTTTTGCGGCATTTTGCCTTCCTGTTTTTGCTCACCCAGAAACGCTGGTGAAAGTAA
AAGATGCTGAAGATCAGTTGGGTGCACGAGTGGGTTACATCGAACTGGATCTCAACAGCGGTAAGATCCT
TGAGAGTTTTCGCCCCGAAGAACGTTTTCCAATGATGAGCACTTTTAAAGTTCTGCTATGTGGCGCGGTA
TTATCCCGTATTGACGCCGGGCAAGAGCAACTCGGTCGCCGCATACACTATTCTCAGAATGACTTGGTTG
AGTACTCACCAGTCACAGAAAAGCATCTTACGGATGGCATGACAGTAAGAGAATTATGCAGTGCTGCCAT
AACCATGAGTGATAACACTGCGGCCAACTTACTTCTGACAACGATCGGAGGACCGAAGGAGCTAACCGCT
TTTTTGCACAACATGGGGGATCATGTAACTCGCCTTGATCGTTGGGAACCGGAGCTGAATGAAGCCATAC
CAAACGACGAGCGTGACACCACGATGCCTGTAGCAATGGCAACAACGTTGCGCAAACTATTAACTGGCGA
ACTACTTACTCTAGCTTCCCGGCAACAATTAATAGACTGGATGGAGGCGGATAAAGTTGCAGGACCACTT
CTGCGCTCGGCCCTTCCGGCTGGCTGGTTTATTGCTGATAAATCTGGAGCCGGTGAGCGTGGGTCTCGCG
GTATCATTGCAGCACTGGGGCCAGATGGTAAGCCCTCCCGTATCGTAGTTATCTACACGACGGGGAGTCA
GGCAACTATGGATGAACGAAATAGACAGATCGCTGAGATAGGTGCCTCACTGATTAAGCATTGGTAACTG
TCAGACCAAGTTTACTCATATATACTTTAGATTGATTTAAAACTTCATTTTTAATTTAAAAGGATCTAGG
TGAAGATCCTTTTTGATAATCTCATGACCAAAATCCCTTAACGTGAGTTTTCGTTCCACTGAGCGTCAGA
CCCCGTAGAAAAGATCAAAGGATCTTCTTGAGATCCTTTTTTTCTGCGCGTAATCTGCTGCTTGCAAACA
AAAAAACCACCGCTACCAGCGGTGGTTTGTTTGCCGGATCAAGAGCTACCAACTCTTTTTCCGAAGGTAA
CTGGCTTCAGCAGAGCGCAGATACCAAATACTGTTCTTCTAGTGTAGCCGTAGTTAGGCCACCACTTCAA
GAACTCTGTAGCACCGCCTACATACCTCGCTCTGCTAATCCTGTTACCAGTGGCTGCTGCCAGTGGCGAT
AAGTCGTGTCTTACCGGGTTGGACTCAAGACGATAGTTACCGGATAAGGCGCAGCGGTCGGGCTGAACGG
GGGGTTCGTGCACACAGCCCAGCTTGGAGCGAACGACCTACACCGAACTGAGATACCTACAGCGTGAGCT
ATGAGAAAGCGCCACGCTTCCCGAAGGGAGAAAGGCGGACAGGTATCCGGTAAGCGGCAGGGTCGGAACA
GGAGAGCGCACGAGGGAGCTTCCAGGGGGAAACGCCTGGTATCTTTATAGTCCTGTCGGGTTTCGCCACC
TCTGACTTGAGCGTCGATTTTTGTGATGCTCGTCAGGGGGGCGGAGCCTATGGAAAAACGCCAGCAACGC
GGCCTTTTTACGGTTCCTGGCCTTTTGCTGGCCTTTTGCTCACATGTTCTTTCCTGCGTTATCCCCTGAT
TCTGTGGATAACCGTATTACCGCCTTTGAGTGAGCTGATACCGCTCGCCGCAGCCGAACGACCGAGCGCA
GCGAGTCAGTGAGCGAGGAAGCGGAAGAGCGCCCAATACGCAAACCGCCTCTCCCCGCGCGTTGGCCGAT
TCATTAATGCAGCTGGCACGACAGGTTTCCCGACTGGAAAGCGGGCAGTGAGCGCAACGCAATTAATGTG
AGTTAGCTCACTCATTAGGCACCCCAGGCTTTACACTTTATGCTTCCGGCTCGTATGTTGTGTGGAATTG
TGAGCGGATAACAATTTCACACAGGAAACAGCTATGACCATGATTACGCCAAGCGCGCAATTAACCCTCA
CTAAAGGGAACAAAAGCTGGAGCTGCAAGCTTAATGTAGTCTTATGCAATACTCTTGTAGTCTTGCAACA
TGGTAACGATGAGTTAGCAACATGCCTTACAAGGAGAGAAAAAGCACCGTGCATGCCGATTGGTGGAAGT
AAGGTGGTACGATCGTGCCTTATTAGGAAGGCAACAGACGGGTCTGACATGGATTGGACGAACCACTGAA
TTGCCGCATTGCAGAGATATTGTATTTAAGTGCCTAGCTCGATACATAAACGGGTCTCTCTGGTTAGACC
AGATCTGAGCCTGGGAGCTCTCTGGCTAACTAGGGAACCCACTGCTTAAG
